>Addgene plasmid #184876 | pJET-col2a1a-KI-donor | addgene full sequence | sequence record 362292 | Addgene NGS Result
GCCCCTGCAGCCGAATTATATTATTTTTGCCAAATAATTTTTAACAAAAGCTCTGAAGTCTTCTTCATTT
AAATTCTTAGATGATACTTCATCTGGAAAATTGTCCCAATTAGTAGCATCACGCTGTGAGTAAGTTCTAA
ACCATTTTTTTATTGTTGTATTATCTCTAATCTTACTACTCGATGAGTTTTCGGTATTATCTCTATTTTT
AACTTGGAGCAGGTTCCATTCATTGTTTTTTTCATCATAGTGAATAAAATCAACTGCTTTAACACTTGTG
CCTGAACACCATATCCATCCGGCGTAATACGACTCACTATAGGGAGAGCGGCCGCCAGATCTTCCGGATG
GCTCGAGTTTTTCAGCAAGATTTACGCCAGTCGACCACCTCTGGAACCGCAGCAGCCTCTGCTGTTTCAC
CCCATAGCCCGGCCACAGGAAACCTGAAGAAGGCGTTGGTTCTGCAGGGATCCAATGATGTGGAAATCCG
TGCAGAGGGTAACAGCCGCTTCACCTACAGTGTGATGGAGGATGGCTGCAAGAGGCATTCAGGCCGGTGG
AGCAAGACCGTCTTTGAGTACAAAACAATGAAAACCTCACGCTTGCCCATAGTCGACATTGCTCCCATGG
ACATTGGAGGAGCAGATCAGGAATTTGGAGTTGACATAGGCCCCGTCTGCTTTTTGGCTACAAACTTCAG
CCTGCTGAAGCAGGCTGGAGACGTGGAGGAGAACCCTGGACCTATGTCCAATTTACTAACCGTACACCAA
AATTTGCCTGCATTACCGGTCGATGCAACGAGTGATGAGGTTCGCAAGAACCTGATGGACATGTTCAGGG
ATCGCCAGGCGTTTTCTGAGCATACCTGGAAAATGCTTCTGTCCGTTTGCCGGTCGTGGGCGGCATGGTG
CAAGTTGAATAACCGGAAATGGTTTCCCGCAGAACCTGAAGATGTTCGCGATTATCTTCTATATCTTCAG
GCGCGCGGTCTGGCAGTAAAAACTATCCAGCAACATTTGGGCCAGCTAAACATGCTTCATCGTCGGTCCG
GGCTGCCACGACCAAGTGACAGCAATGCTGTTTCACTGGTTATGCGGCGGATCCGAAAAGAAAACGTTGA
TGCCGGTGAACGTGCAAAACAGGCTCTAGCGTTCGAACGCACTGATTTCGACCAGGTTCGTTCACTCATG
GAAAATAGCGATCGCTGCCAGGATATACGTAATCTGGCATTTCTGGGGATTGCTTATAACACCCTGTTAC
GTATAGCCGAAATTGCCAGGATCAGGGTTAAAGATATCTCACGTACTGACGGTGGGAGAATGTTAATCCA
TATTGGCAGAACGAAAACGCTGGTTAGCACCGCAGGTGTAGAGAAGGCACTTAGCCTGGGGGTAACTAAA
CTGGTCGAGCGATGGATTTCCGTCTCTGGTGTAGCTGATGATCCGAATAACTACCTGTTTTGCCGGGTCA
GAAAAAATGGTGTTGCCGCGCCATCTGCCACCAGCCAGCTATCAACTCGCGCCCTGGAAGGGATTTTTGA
AGCAACTCATCGATTGATTTACGGCGCTAAGGATGACTCTGGTCAGAGATACCTGGCCTGGTCTGGACAC
AGTGCCCGTGTCGGAGCCGCGCGAGATATGGCCCGCGCTGGAGTTTCAATACCGGAGATCATGCAAGCTG
GTGGCTGGACCAATGTAAATATTGTCATGAACTATATCCGTAACCTGGATAGTGAAACAGGGGCAATGGT
GCGCCTGCTGGAAGATGGCGATCTCGAGCCATCTGCTGGAGACATGAGAGCTGCCAACCTTTGGCCAAGC
CCGCTCATGATCAAACGCTCTAAGAAGAACAGCCTGGCCTTGTCCCTGACGGCCGACCAGATGGTCAGTG
CCTTGTTGGATGCTGAGCCCCCCATACTCTATTCCGAGTATGATCCTACCAGACCCTTCAGTGAAGCTTC
GATGATGGGCTTACTGACCAACCTGGCAGACAGGGAGCTGGTTCACATGATCAACTGGGCGAAGAGGGTG
CCAGGCTTTGTGGATTTGACCCTCCATGATCAGGTCCACCTTCTAGAATGTGCCTGGCTAGAGATCCTGA
TGATTGGTCTCGTCTGGCGCTCCATGGAGCACCCAGTGAAGCTACTGTTTGCTCCTAACTTGCTCTTGGA
CAGGAACCAGGGAAAATGTGTAGAGGGCATGGTGGAGATCTTCGACATGCTGCTGGCTACATCATCTCGG
TTCCGCATGATGAATCTGCAGGGAGAGGAGTTTGTGTGCCTCAAATCTATTATTTTGCTTAATTCTGGAG
TGTACACATTTCTGTCCAGCACCCTGAAGTCTCTGGAAGAGAAGGACCATATCCACCGAGTCCTGGACAA
GATCACAGACACTTTGATCCACCTGATGGCCAAGGCAGGCCTGACCCTGCAGCAGCAGCACCAGCGGCTG
GCCCAGCTCCTCCTCATCCTCTCCCACATCAGGCACATGAGTAACAAAGGCATGGAGCATCTGTACAGCA
TGAAGTGCAAGAACGTGGTGCCCCTCTATGACCTGCTGCTGGAGGCGGCGGACGCCCACCGCCTACATGC
GCCCACTAGCCGTGGAGGGGCATCCGTGGAGGAGACGGACCAAAGCCACTTGGCCACTGCGGGCTCTACT
TCATCGCATTCCTTGCAAAAGTATTACATCACGGGGGAGGCAGAGGGTTTCCCTGCCACAGCTTGATAGG
TTGATCACGCGGCAGGTTCCAAAAGCCAAAGCTAGCAAGGGCGAATTCCAGCACACTGGCGGCCGTTACT
AGAATGCAGTGAAAAAAATGCTTTATTTGTGAAATTTGTGATGCTATTGCTTTATTTGTAACCATTATAA
GCTGCAATAAACAAGTTAACAACAACAATTGCATTCATTTTATGTTTCAGGTTCAGGGGGAGGTGTGGGA
GGTTTTTTAAAGCAAGTAAAACCTCTACAAATGTGGTATGGCTGATTATGATCCTCTAGATCAGATCTCT
TGTTTATTGCAGCTTATAATGGTTACAAATAAAGCAATAGCATCACAAATTTCACAAATAAAGCATTTTT
TTCACTGCATTCTAGTTGTGGTTTGTCCAAACTCATCAATGTATCTTATCATGTCTGGATCTACGTAATA
CGACTCACTATAGTTCTAGAGGCTCGAGAGGGGCCGCTTTACTTGTACAGCTCGTCCATGCCGAGAGTGA
TCCCGGCGGCGGTCACGAACTCCAGCAGGACCATGTGATCGCGCTTCTCGTTGGGGTCTTTGCTCAGGGC
GGACTGGGTGCTCAGGTAGTGGTTGTCGGGCAGCAGCACGGGGCCGTCGCCGATGGGGGTGTTCTGCTGG
TAGTGGTCGGCGAGCTGCACGCTGCCGTCCTCGATGTTGTGGCGGATCTTGAAGTTCACCTTGATGCCGT
TCTTCTGCTTGTCGGCCATGATATAGACGTTGTGGCTGTTGTAGTTGTACTCCAGCTTGTGCCCCAGGAT
GTTGCCGTCCTCCTTGAAGTCGATGCCCTTCAGCTCGATGCGGTTCACCAGGGTGTCGCCCTCGAACTTC
ACCTCGGCGCGGGTCTTGTAGTTGCCGTCGTCCTTGAAGAAGATGGTGCGCTCCTGGACGTAGCCTTCGG
GCATGGCGGACTTGAAGAAGTCGTGCTGCTTCATGTGGTCGGGGTAGCGGCTGAAGCACTGCACGCCGTA
GGTCAGGGTGGTCACGAGGGTGGGCCAGGGCACGGGCAGCTTGCCGGTGGTGCAGATGAACTTCAGGGTC
AGCTTGCCGTAGGTGGCATCGCCCTCGCCCTCGCCGGACACGCTGAACTTGTGGCCGTTTACGTCGCCGT
CCAGCTCGACCAGGATGGGCACCACCCCGGTGAACAGCTCCTCGCCCTTGCTCACCATGGTCACTGTCTG
CTTTGCTGTTGGTCTGGGCTCCTGGGTCACTGGCTTACTAATGGAGTCTTTATGTATGAGGACTCTTATC
AATTGTTCTTCTATAAAGGTCTGCAGTGTTTCTGTTCGTCCCCTACATGGACACCCAGAGCCTCCTAAAT
ACAGGAGCCCTGATAACTGCACAAGTGCTCAGATTCCAGCAGGGTGGAAAATGAGATAAAGTGTGCAGAT
GGGGAGGGGGACGTGAATGAGAGATTTGAGGGATGAAAGGGATGGATGAACGCATTGAAAATAGCCCCTT
TCACAAAATAATACCAGTAAATTGTCATATAATTAATGACCAGACCTTTACCTGTAAATGATGTGATGTT
CATATACAGAAGAATGCCAACAATTTACAGATGATTTTACAAATTCTTAATTTTCCTTTTCTAAATGGAT
TTGTTCACACATTATCTCTTCAAAGCAATTGAATTTTCTGGAAAAGATTGGCTGTGTGTGTAAAAGGTGC
TACTGAGGAATTTAATGTGACATGGAATGAAGCAAACAGCAGCCTAAGACAGGATGGCAGGAAAAATGTC
ACATGTTTAAAATAAGAGTGAAACCAACGACCTGGACTTATAGAGACTGTGTGTCCTTAGGCAAAGCTCT
TGTACAAACAGTGCTTGTGACTGTGAAATTCGGGGTTTGCCTGGATTGTGTTAAATGTGTGCTTGGATGT
ATCATAAAAAAGAATCGGTTCTCTGTATTTGACATTTTCTGTAATTTATCTAAAGTTACAACTGGCTATG
CCTGATTTTTATCACTATTGAATCAATCATTTTAAAGAATGTTAAGTCTGCTGATTTGGAGAGCTCATTT
ACATTTATTTTGAATGTCTCTTATTTAACACAACTGATTTAAGCTTTAGTTGAGTATTGCAACGGCCCCC
CAAAAACACAGGAAATAAACAAACTCAACCAAGAAAACATAACACTCTTCCACAATAAAAGAAGACTGGA
AATCTAAAAAAAAAAAAGAAAAAAAAAGAAAATTGACACTTTTATTTTCTCTCACAACGAAGTGCTCTCC
ATGTTGGATGTTGGCACTTAAGGGCACCGGCAATAGAGCACTTTTTTGCCGTTCCGGCTGCTGCGGTTCC
AGAGGTGGAGTGAGGGTACCAAGCTTGATGCATAGCTTGATCTTTCTAGAAGATCTCCTACAATATTCTC
AGCTGCCATGGAAAATCGATGTTCTTCTTTTATTCTCTCAAGATTTTCAGGCTGTATATTAAAACTTATA
TTAAGAACTATGCTAACCACCTCATCAGGAACCGTTGTAGGTGGCGTGGGTTTTCTTGGCAATCGACTCT
CATGAAAACTACGAGCTAAATATTCAATATGTTCCTCTTGACCAACTTTATTCTGCATTTTTTTTGAACG
AGGTTTAGAGCAAGCTTCAGGAAACTGAGACAGGAATTTTATTAAAAATTTAAATTTTGAAGAAAGTTCA
GGGTTAATAGCATCCATTTTTTGCTTTGCAAGTTCCTCAGCATTCTTAACAAAAGACGTCTCTTTTGACA
TGTTTAAAGTTTAAACCTCCTGTGTGAAATTATTATCCGCTCATAATTCCACACATTATACGAGCCGGAA
GCATAAAGTGTAAAGCCTGGGGTGCCTAATGAGTGAGCTAACTCACATTAATTGCGTTGCGCTCACTGCC
AATTGCTTTCCAGTCGGGAAACCTGTCGTGCCAGCTGCATTAATGAATCGGCCAACGCGCGGGGAGAGGC
GGTTTGCGTATTGGGCGCTCTTCCGCTTCCTCGCTCACTGACTCGCTGCGCTCGGTCGTTCGGCTGCGGC
GAGCGGTATCAGCTCACTCAAAGGCGGTAATACGGTTATCCACAGAATCAGGGGATAACGCAGGAAAGAA
CATGTGAGCAAAAGGCCAGCAAAAGGCCAGGAACCGTAAAAAGGCCGCGTTGCTGGCGTTTTTCCATAGG
CTCCGCCCCCCTGACGAGCATCACAAAAATCGACGCTCAAGTCAGAGGTGGCGAAACCCGACAGGACTAT
AAAGATACCAGGCGTTTCCCCCTGGAAGCTCCCTCGTGCGCTCTCCTGTTCCGACCCTGCCGCTTACCGG
ATACCTGTCCGCCTTTCTCCCTTCGGGAAGCGTGGCGCTTTCTCATAGCTCACGCTGTAGGTATCTCAGT
TCGGTGTAGGTCGTTCGCTCCAAGCTGGGCTGTGTGCACGAACCCCCCGTTCAGCCCGACCGCTGCGCCT
TATCCGGTAACTATCGTCTTGAGTCCAACCCGGTAAGACACGACTTATCGCCACTGGCAGCAGCCACTGG
TAACAGGATTAGCAGAGCGAGGTATGTAGGCGGTGCTACAGAGTTCTTGAAGTGGTGGCCTAACTACGGC
TACACTAGAAGAACAGTATTTGGTATCTGCGCTCTGCTGAAGCCAGTTACCTTCGGAAAAAGAGTTGGTA
GCTCTTGATCCGGCAAACAAACCACCGCTGGTAGCGGTGGTTTTTTTGTTTGCAAGCAGCAGATTACGCG
CAGAAAAAAAGGATCTCAAGAAGATCCTTTGATCTTTTCTACGGGGTCTGACGCTCAGTGGAACGAAAAC
TCACGTTAAGGGATTTTGGTCATGAGATTATCAAAAAGGATCTTCACCTAGATCCTTTTAAATTAAAAAT
GAAGTTTTAAATCAATCTAAAGTATATATGAGTAAACTTGGTCTGACAGTTACCAATGCTTAATCAGTGA
GGCACCTATCTCAGCGATCTGTCTATTTCGTTCATCCATAGTTGCCTGACTCCCCGTCGTGTAGATAACT
ACGATACGGGAGGGCTTACCATCTGGCCCCAGTGCTGCAATGATACCGCGAGACCCACGCTCACCGGCTC
CAGATTTATCAGCAATAAACCAGCCAGCCGGAAGGGCCGAGCGCAGAAGTGGTCCTGCAACTTTATCCGC
CTCCATCCAGTCTATTAATTGTTGCCGGGAAGCTAGAGTAAGTAGTTCGCCAGTTAATAGTTTGCGCAAC
GTTGTTGCCATTGCTACAGGCATCGTGGTGTCACGCTCGTCGTTTGGTATGGCTTCATTCAGCTCCGGTT
CCCAACGATCAAGGCGAGTTACATGATCCCCCATGTTGTGCAAAAAAGCGGTTAGCTCCTTCGGTCCTCC
GATCGTTGTCAGAAGTAAGTTGGCCGCAGTGTTATCACTCATGGTTATGGCAGCACTGCATAATTCTCTT
ACTGTCATGCCATCCGTAAGATGCTTTTCTGTGACTGGTGAGTACTCAACCAAGTCATTCTGAGAATAGT
GTATGCGGCGACCGAGTTGCTCTTGCCCGGCGTCAATACGGGATAATACCGCGCCACATAGCAGAACTTT
AAAAGTGCTCATCATTGGAAAACGTTCTTCGGGGCGAAAACTCTCAAGGATCTTACCGCTGTTGAGATCC
AGTTCGATGTAACCCACTCGTGCACCCAACTGATCTTCAGCATCTTTTACTTTCACCAGCGTTTCTGGGT
GAGCAAAAACAGGAAGGCAAAATGCCGCAAAAAAGGGAATAAGGGCGACACGGAAATGTTGAATACTCAT
ACTCTTCCTTTTTCAATATTATTGAAGCATTTATCAGGGTTATTGTCTCATGAGCGGATACATATTTGAA
TGTATTTAGAAAAATAAACAAATAGGGGTTCCGCGCACATTTCCCCGAAAAGTGCCACCTGACGTCTAAG
AAACCATTATTATCATGACATTAACCTATAAAAATAGGCGTATCACGAGGCC
Features (pLannotate 1.2.2; 17 found; start..end, strand, type, name):
    305..323     +  promoter       T7 promoter: promoter for bacteriophage T7 RNA polymerase
    435..683     +  CDS            COL1A2 (fragment): CO1A2_RABIT - Experimental evidence at transcript level: Swiss-Prot protein existence level 2. Type I collagen is a member of group I collagen (fibrillar forming collagen). From Oryctolagus cuniculus (Rabbit).
    744..1772    +  CDS            cre: RECR_BPP1 - Experimental evidence at protein level: Swiss-Prot protein existence level 1. Catalyzes site-specific recombination between two 34-base- pair LOXP sites. Its role is to maintain the phage genome as a monomeric unit-copy plasmid in the lysogenic state. From Escherichia phage P1 (Bacteriophage P1).
   1785..2720    +  CDS            ERT2: mutated ligand-binding domain of the human estrogen receptor (Feil et al., 1997)
   2806..2887    -  polyA_signal   SV40 poly(A) signal: SV40 polyadenylation signal
   2910..2993    -  CDS            large T antigen (fragment): large T antigen from SV40 (simian virus 40)
   3009..3141    +  polyA_signal   SV40 poly(A) signal: SV40 polyadenylation signal
   3146..3163    +  promoter       T7 promoter (fragment): promoter for bacteriophage T7 RNA polymerase
   3189..3908    -  CDS            EGFP: the original enhanced GFP (Yang et al., 1996) mammalian codon-optimized
   4914..4932    -  promoter       ADH1 promoter (fragment): S. cerevisiae ADH1; promoter for alcohol dehydrogenase 1
   5039..5461    -  CDS            eco47IR (fragment): T2E7_ECOLX - Protein predicted: Swiss-Prot protein existence level 4. Recognizes the double-stranded sequence GGWCC and cleaves after G-1. From Escherichia coli.
   5514..5544    -  promoter       lac UV5 promoter: E. coli lac promoter with an "up" mutation
   5559..5580    -  protein_bind   CAP binding site: CAP binding activates transcription in the presence of cAMP. E. coli catabolite activator protein
   5605..5688    -  CDS            lacI (fragment): lac repressor; lacI; The lac repressor binds to the lac operator to inhibit transcription in E. coli. This inhibition can be relieved by adding lactose or isopropyl-β-D-thiogalactopyranoside (IPTG).
   5871..6459    -  rep_origin     ori: high-copy-number ColE1/pMB1/pBR322/pUC origin of replication
   6630..7490    -  CDS            AmpR: β-lactamase; bla; confers resistance to ampicillin, carbenicillin, and related antibiotics
   7491..7595    -  promoter       AmpR promoter: bla
