[The description below was written by a language model from this plasmid's Addgene catalogue record and pLannotate feature annotations shown in this document.]
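Description:
pJET-col2a1a-KI-donor is a homology-directed repair donor plasmid built in the pJET1.2/blunt cloning backbone and used to knock a p2a-CreERT2 cassette into the medaka (Oryzias latipes) col2a1a locus with CRISPR/Cas9. It is propagated in E. coli as a high-copy plasmid through a ColE1/pUC-type origin and selected with ampicillin via the β-lactamase gene. The interrupted eco47IR lethal gene, lac UV5 promoter and T7 promoter seen in the feature table are remnants of the pJET positive-selection cloning site. The catalogue gives a total size of 7,699 bp, while the sequenced record is 7,682 nt.

The payload, assembled by Gibson cloning, is flanked by short col2a1a homology arms of 256 bp (5') and 198 bp (3'). The automated annotation labels part of the 5' arm as a rabbit COL1A2 fragment, which most likely reflects sequence similarity among fibrillar collagen coding regions rather than a rabbit insert. Directly downstream lie the P2A peptide sequence and Cre fused to the ERT2 mutant estrogen receptor ligand-binding domain, followed by SV40 polyadenylation sequences. Fusing CreERT2 to the collagen coding sequence through the self-cleaving 2A peptide is intended to let the endogenous col2a1a regulatory elements drive tamoxifen-inducible Cre. According to the associated publication title, this is done without disrupting the host gene.

On the opposite strand sits an EGFP reporter driven by the 899 bp zebrafish cmlc2 (myosin light chain 2) promoter, which the feature table does not annotate. This heart-specific marker presumably serves to screen for carriers of the integrated cassette. The resulting line is meant for Cre/lox lineage tracing of col2a1a-expressing cells, such as osteoblast progenitors during vertebral repair.
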