Addgene plasmid #184876: pJET-col2a1a-KI-donor
Purpose: Donor template for knock-in of p2a-CreERT2 into the medaka col2a1a locus via CRISPR/Cas9-mediated homology directed repair
Depositing lab: Christoph Winkler. Depositing organization: National University of Singapore. Publication: A novel non-disruptive and efficient knock-in allows fate tracing of resident osteoblast progenitors during repair of vertebral lesions in medaka. Hui TW, Winkler C. Development. 2022 May 20. pii: 275483. doi: 10.1242/dev.200238. PubMed 35593425.
Backbone
  Vector backbone: pJET1.2/blunt
  Backbone manufacturer: ThermoFisher Scientific
  Backbone size w/o insert (bp): 2974
  Total vector size (bp): 7699
  Vector type: Cre/Lox, CRISPR
Growth in bacteria
  Bacterial resistance: Ampicillin, 100 μg/mL
  Growth temperature: 37°C
  Growth strain: DH5alpha
  Copy number: High Copy
Gene/Insert 1
  Gene/Insert name: Collagen2a1a 5' homology arm (alt name: Col2a1a 5' homology arm)
  Species: Oryzias latipes
  Insert size (bp): 256
  Cloning method: Gibson Cloning
  Sequencing primers: 5′ CGACTCACTATAGGGAGAGCGGC; 3′ GGCGATCCCTGAACATGTCCAT
Gene/Insert 2
  Gene/Insert name: Collagen2a1a 3' homology arm (alt name: Col2a1a 3' homology arm)
  Species: Oryzias latipes
  Insert size (bp): 198
  Cloning method: Gibson Cloning
  Sequencing primers: 5′ AGTTACAACTGGCTATGCCTGA; 3′ AGAACATCGATTTTCCATGGCAG
Gene/Insert 3
  Gene/Insert name: p2a-CreERT2
  Species: Synthetic
  Insert size (bp): 2040
  Cloning method: Gibson Cloning
  Sequencing primers: 5′ AATGAAAACCTCACGCTTGC; 3′ CTAGTAACGGCCGCCAGTGT
Gene/Insert 4
  Gene/Insert name: Myosin light chain 2 promoter (alt name: Cmlc2 promoter)
  Species: D. rerio (zebrafish)
  Insert size (bp): 899
  Cloning method: Gibson Cloning
  Sequencing primers: 5′ GTCGCCGTCCAGCTCGACCA; 3′ GTGCCCTTAAGTGCCAACAT
Gene/Insert 5
  Gene/Insert name: EGFP
  Species: Synthetic
  Insert size (bp): 718
  Cloning method: Gibson Cloning
  Sequencing primers: 5′ TCTGGATCTACGTAATACGACTCA; 3′ TGCTGGAATCTGAGCACTTG
Terms and licenses: Academic/Nonprofit Terms; Industry Terms: Not Available to Industry
How to cite: pJET-col2a1a-KI-donor was a gift from Christoph Winkler (Addgene plasmid # 184876 ; http://n2t.net/addgene:184876 ; RRID:Addgene_184876)
